>Addgene plasmid #132348 | PV528 | depositor full sequence | sequence record 254137 | PV528 sequence 4440 bps
TTCCCAGTCACGACGTTGTAAAACGACGGCCAGTGAATTGTAATACGACTCACTATAGGGCGAATTGGGT
ACCGGGCCCCCCCTCGAGGTCGACGGTATCGATAAGCTTTGAGAGTACAATGATGAACCTAGATTAATCA
ATGCCAAAGTCTGAAAAATGCACCCTCAGTCTATGATCCAGAAAATCAAGATTGCTTGAGGCCCTGTTCG
GTTGTTCCGGATTAGAGCCCCGGATTAATTCCTAGCCGGATTACTTCTCTAATTTATATAGATTTTGATG
AGCTGGAATGAATCCTGGCTTATTCCGGTACAACCGAACAGGCCCTGAAGGATACCAGTAATCGCTGAGC
TAAATTGGCATGCTGTCAGAGTGTCAGTATTGCAGCAAGGTAGTGAGATAACCGGCATCATGGTGCCAGT
TTGATGGCACCATTAGGGTTAGAGATGGTGGCCATGGGCGCATGTCCTGGCCAACTTTGTATGATATATG
GCAGGGTGAATAGGAAAGTAAAATTGTATTGTAAAAAGGGATTTCTTCTGTTTGTTAGCGCATGTACAAG
GAATGCAAGTTTTGAGCGAGGGGGCATCAAAGATCTGGCTGTGTTTCCAGCTGTTTTTGTTAGCCCCATC
GAATCCTTGACATAATGATCCCGCTTAAATAAGCAACCTCGCTTGTATAGTTCCTTGTGCTCTAACACAC
GATGATGATAAGTCGTAAAATAGTGGTGTCCAAAGAATTTCCAGGCCCAGTTGTAAAAGCTAAAATGCTA
TTCGAATTTCTACTAGCAGTAAGTCGTGTTTAGAAATTATTTTTTTATATACCTTTTTTCCTTCTATGTA
CAGTAGGACACAGTGTCAGCGCCGCGTTGACGGAGAATATTTGCAAAAAAGTAAAAGAGAAAGTCATAGC
GGCGTATGTGCCAAAAACTTCGTCACAGAGAGGGCCATAAGAAACATGGCCCACGGCCCAATACGAAGCA
CCGCGACGAAGCCCAAACAGCAGTCCGTAGGTGGAGCAAAGCGCTGGGTAATACGCAAACGTTTTGTCCC
ACCTTGACTAATCACAAGAGTGGAGCGTACCTTATAAACCGAGCCGCAAGCACCGAATTGTCCAAGTGAC
CGAGCAAGAGTTTTAGAGCTAGAAATAGCAAGTTAAAATAAGGCTAGTCCGTTATCAACTTGAAAAAGTG
GCACCGAGTCGGTGCTTTTTTTTTGCGGCCGCGAATTCCTGCAGGGCCCTCTTGTCGGACCAGTTGCCCA
CCACGTTGGTGAGCTCGGTGAGGCCCTTCATTGAGAGGAAGGAGGTCATGAGGTGCCTACCGATGTGGGA
CTTGGGGCCGTTCTTGATGGCGAAGATGGAGTAGGGGGCGTTCTTCTTGAGGGCCTTGTTGTAGGACCTC
ACGAGGTTGTCCTTGAGGAGCTGGTACTCCTGCTTGTTGGAGGAGGAGTTGCCGGTCCTGTTCACCCTCT
TGAGCACGGGCTCTGAGTTCCTGAGGAACTCGTCGAGGTACACGAGGGGGTCGATCCTGCCGCGAGCGGA
GAAGAAGTAGATGTGCCTGGACACGGAGGTCTTGGTCTCGGTCACGAGGCACTGGATGATCACGCCGAGG
TACTTGTTCTGACTAGTTCTAGAGCGGCCGCCACCGCGGTGGAGCTCCAGCTTTTGTTCCCTTTAGTGAG
GGTTAATTTCGAGCTTGGCGTAATCATGGTCATAGCTGTTTCCTGTGTGAAATTGTTATCCGCTCACAAT
TCCACACAACATACGAGCCGGAAGCATAAAGTGTAAAGCCTGGGGTGCCTAATGAGTGAGCTAACTCACA
TTAATTGCGTTGCGCTCACTGCCCGCTTTCCAGTCGGGAAACCTGTCGTGCCAGCTGCATTAATGAATCG
GCCAACGCGCGGGGAGAGGCGGTTTGCGTATTGGGCGCTCTTCCGCTTCCTCGCTCACTGACTCGCTGCG
CTCGGTCGTTCGGCTGCGGCGAGCGGTATCAGCTCACTCAAAGGCGGTAATACGGTTATCCACAGAATCA
GGGGATAACGCAGGAAAGAACATGTGAGCAAAAGGCCAGCAAAAGGCCAGGAACCGTAAAAAGGCCGCGT
TGCTGGCGTTTTTCCATAGGCTCCGCCCCCCTGACGAGCATCACAAAAATCGACGCTCAAGTCAGAGGTG
GCGAAACCCGACAGGACTATAAAGATACCAGGCGTTTCCCCCTGGAAGCTCCCTCGTGCGCTCTCCTGTT
CCGACCCTGCCGCTTACCGGATACCTGTCCGCCTTTCTCCCTTCGGGAAGCGTGGCGCTTTCTCATAGCT
CACGCTGTAGGTATCTCAGTTCGGTGTAGGTCGTTCGCTCCAAGCTGGGCTGTGTGCACGAACCCCCCGT
TCAGCCCGACCGCTGCGCCTTATCCGGTAACTATCGTCTTGAGTCCAACCCGGTAAGACACGACTTATCG
CCACTGGCAGCAGCCACTGGTAACAGGATTAGCAGAGCGAGGTATGTAGGCGGTGCTACAGAGTTCTTGA
AGTGGTGGCCTAACTACGGCTACACTAGAAGGACAGTATTTGGTATCTGCGCTCTGCTGAAGCCAGTTAC
CTTCGGAAAAAGAGTTGGTAGCTCTTGATCCGGCAAACAAACCACCGCTGGTAGCGGTGGTTTTTTTGTT
TGCAAGCAGCAGATTACGCGCAGAAAAAAAGGATCTCAAGAAGATCCTTTGATCTTTTCTACGGGGTCTG
ACGCTCAGTGGAACGAAAACTCACGTTAAGGGATTTTGGTCATGAGATTATCAAAAAGGATCTTCACCTA
GATCCTTTTAAATTAAAAATGAAGTTTTAAATCAATCTAAAGTATATATGAGTAAACTTGGTCTGACAGT
TACCAATGCTTAATCAGTGAGGCACCTATCTCAGCGATCTGTCTATTTCGTTCATCCATAGTTGCCTGAC
TCCCCGTCGTGTAGATAACTACGATACGGGAGGGCTTACCATCTGGCCCCAGTGCTGCAATGATACCGCG
AGACCCACGCTCACCGGCTCCAGATTTATCAGCAATAAACCAGCCAGCCGGAAGGGCCGAGCGCAGAAGT
GGTCCTGCAACTTTATCCGCCTCCATCCAGTCTATTAATTGTTGCCGGGAAGCTAGAGTAAGTAGTTCGC
CAGTTAATAGTTTGCGCAACGTTGTTGCCATTGCTACAGGCATCGTGGTGTCACGCTCGTCGTTTGGTAT
GGCTTCATTCAGCTCCGGTTCCCAACGATCAAGGCGAGTTACATGATCCCCCATGTTGTGCAAAAAAGCG
GTTAGCTCCTTCGGTCCTCCGATCGTTGTCAGAAGTAAGTTGGCCGCAGTGTTATCACTCATGGTTATGG
CAGCACTGCATAATTCTCTTACTGTCATGCCATCCGTAAGATGCTTTTCTGTGACTGGTGAGTACTCAAC
CAAGTCATTCTGAGAATAGTGTATGCGGCGACCGAGTTGCTCTTGCCCGGCGTCAATACGGGATAATACC
GCGCCACATAGCAGAACTTTAAAAGTGCTCATCATTGGAAAACGTTCTTCGGGGCGAAAACTCTCAAGGA
TCTTACCGCTGTTGAGATCCAGTTCGATGTAACCCACTCGTGCACCCAACTGATCTTCAGCATCTTTTAC
TTTCACCAGCGTTTCTGGGTGAGCAAAAACAGGAAGGCAAAATGCCGCAAAAAAGGGAATAAGGGCGACA
CGGAAATGTTGAATACTCATACTCTTCCTTTTTCAATATTATTGAAGCATTTATCAGGGTTATTGTCTCA
TGAGCGGATACATATTTGAATGTATTTAGAAAAATAAACAAATAGGGGTTCCGCGCACATTTCCCCGAAA
AGTGCCACCTAAATTGTAAGCGTTAATATTTTGTTAAAATTCGCGTTAAATTTTTGTTAAATCAGCTCAT
TTTTTAACCAATAGGCCGAAATCGGCAAAATCCCTTATAAATCAAAAGAATAGACCGAGATAGGGT
[37 nt withheld, positions 3987-4023]
AAAGAACGTGGACTCCAACGTCAAAGG
[49 nt withheld, positions 4051-4099]
T
[91 nt withheld, positions 4101-4191]
G
[124 nt withheld, positions 4193-4316]
CCCATTCGCCATTCAGGCTGCGCAACTGTTGGGAAGGGCGATCGGTGCGGGCCTCTTCGCTATTACGCCA
GCTGGCGAAAGGGGGATGTGCTGCAAGGCGATTAAGTTGGGTAACGCCAGGGTT
Features (pLannotate 1.2.2; 15 found; start..end, strand, type, name):
     41..59      +  promoter       T7 promoter: promoter for bacteriophage T7 RNA polymerase
     68..109     -  misc_feature   MCS (fragment): pBluescript multiple cloning site
   1130..1205    +  misc_RNA       gRNA scaffold: guide RNA scaffold for the Streptococcus pyogenes CRISPR/Cas9 system
   1235..1621    -  CDS            FLP1 (fragment): FLP_YEAST - Experimental evidence at protein level: Swiss-Prot protein existence level 1. Part of the plasmid amplification system, which corrects any decrease in copy number caused by a rare missegregation event. Catalyzes the recombination between the large inverted repetitions of the 2-micron plasmid during plasmid replication. This recombination event changes the direction of one of the two replication forks in the bidirectionally replicating molecule, effectively resulting in multiple rounds of replication from a single initiation event. Binds specifically to the FLP recognition target (F
   1622..1657    -  misc_feature   MCS (fragment): pBluescript multiple cloning site
   1670..1688    -  promoter       T3 promoter: promoter for bacteriophage T3 RNA polymerase
   1733..1749    -  protein_bind   lac operator: The lac repressor binds to the lac operator to inhibit transcription in E. coli. This inhibition can be relieved by adding lactose or isopropyl-β-D-thiogalactopyranoside (IPTG). lac repressor encoded by lacI
   1757..1787    -  promoter       lac promoter: promoter for the E. coli lac operon
   1802..1823    -  protein_bind   CAP binding site: CAP binding activates transcription in the presence of cAMP. E. coli catabolite activator protein
   1836..1928    -  CDS            lacI (fragment): lac repressor; lacI; The lac repressor binds to the lac operator to inhibit transcription in E. coli. This inhibition can be relieved by adding lactose or isopropyl-β-D-thiogalactopyranoside (IPTG).
   2111..2699    -  rep_origin     ori: high-copy-number ColE1/pMB1/pBR322/pUC origin of replication
   2870..3730    -  CDS            AmpR: β-lactamase; bla; confers resistance to ampicillin, carbenicillin, and related antibiotics
   3731..3835    -  promoter       AmpR promoter: bla
   3888..4316    -  rep_origin     f1 ori (sequence partly withheld): f1 bacteriophage origin of replication; arrow indicates direction of (+) strand synthesis
   4321..38      -  CDS            lacZα (fragment) (across the origin): LacZα fragment of β-galactosidase; lacZ fragment
