>Addgene plasmid #132348 | PV528 | addgene full sequence | sequence record 257171 | Addgene NGS Result
GAACTGAGATACCTACAGCGTGAGCTATGAGAAAGCGCCACGCTTCCCGAAGGGAGAAAGGCGGACAGGT
ATCCGGTAAGCGGCAGGGTCGGAACAGGAGAGCGCACGAGGGAGCTTCCAGGGGGAAACGCCTGGTATCT
TTATAGTCCTGTCGGGTTTCGCCACCTCTGACTTGAGCGTCGATTTTTGTGATGCTCGTCAGGGGGGCGG
AGCCTATGGAAAAACGCCAGCAACGCGGCCTTTTTACGGTTCCTGGCCTTTTGCTGGCCTTTTGCTCACA
TGTTCTTTCCTGCGTTATCCCCTGATTCTGTGGATAACCGTATTACCGCCTTTGAGTGAGCTGATACCGC
TCGCCGCAGCCGAACGACCGAGCGCAGCGAGTCAGTGAGCGAGGAAGCGGAAGAGCGCCCAATACGCAAA
CCGCCTCTCCCCGCGCGTTGGCCGATTCATTAATGCAGCTGGCACGACAGGTTTCCCGACTGGAAAGCGG
GCAGTGAGCGCAACGCAATTAATGTGAGTTAGCTCACTCATTAGGCACCCCAGGCTTTACACTTTATGCT
TCCGGCTCGTATGTTGTGTGGAATTGTGAGCGGATAACAATTTCACACAGGAAACAGCTATGACCATGAT
TACGCCAAGCTCGAAATTAACCCTCACTAAAGGGAACAAAAGCTGGAGCTCCACCGCGGTGGCGGCCGCT
CTAGAACTAGTCAGAACAAGTACCTCGGCGTGATCATCCAGTGCCTCGTGACCGAGACCAAGACCTCCGT
GTCCAGGCACATCTACTTCTTCTCCGCTCGCGGCAGGATCGACCCCCTCGTGTACCTCGACGAGTTCCTC
AGGAACTCAGAGCCCGTGCTCAAGAGGGTGAACAGGACCGGCAACTCCTCCTCCAACAAGCAGGAGTACC
AGCTCCTCAAGGACAACCTCGTGAGGTCCTACAACAAGGCCCTCAAGAAGAACGCCCCCTACTCCATCTT
CGCCATCAAGAACGGCCCCAAGTCCCACATCGGTAGGCACCTCATGACCTCCTTCCTCTCAATGAAGGGC
CTCACCGAGCTCACCAACGTGGTGGGCAACTGGTCCGACAAGAGGGCCCTGCAGGAATTCGCGGCCGCAA
AAAAAAAGCACCGACTCGGTGCCACTTTTTCAAGTTGATAACGGACTAGCCTTATTTTAACTTGCTATTT
CTAGCTCTAAAACTCTTGCTCGGTCACTTGGACAATTCGGTGCTTGCGGCTCGGTTTATAAGGTACGCTC
CACTCTTGTGATTAGTCAAGGTGGGACAAAACGTTTGCGTATTACCCAGCGCTTTGCTCCACCTACGGAC
TGCTGTTTGGGCTTCGTCGCGGTGCTTCGTATTGGGCCGTGGGCCATGTTTCTTATGGCCCTCTCTGTGA
CGAAGTTTTTGGCACATACGCCGCTATGACTTTCTCTTTTACTTTTTTGCAAATATTCTCCGTCAACGCG
GCGCTGACACTGTGTCCTACTGTACATAGAAGGAAAAAAGGTATATAAAAAAATAATTTCTAAACACGAC
TTACTGCTAGTAGAAATTCGAATAGCATTTTAGCTTTTACAACTGGGCCTGGAAATTCTTTGGACACCAC
TATTTTACGACTTATCATCATCGTGTGTTAGAGCACAAGGAACTATACAAGCGAGGTTGCTTATTTAAGC
GGGATCATTATGTCAAGGATTCGATGGGGCTAACAAAAACAGCTGGAAACACAGCCAGATCTTTGATGCC
CCCTCGCTCAAAACTTGCATTCCTTGTACATGCGCTAACAAACAGAAGAAATCCCTTTTTACAATACAAT
TTTACTTTCCTATTCACCCTGCCATATATCATACAAAGTTGGCCAGGACATGCGCCCATGGCCACCATCT
CTAACCCTAATGGTGCCATCAAACTGGCACCATGATGCCGGTTATCTCACTACCTTGCTGCAATACTGAC
ACTCTGACAGCATGCCAATTTAGCTCAGCGATTACTGGTATCCTTCAGGGCCTGTTCGGTTGTACCGGAA
TAAGCCAGGATTCATTCCAGCTCATCAAAATCTATATAAATTAGAGAAGTAATCCGGCTAGGAATTAATC
CGGGGCTCTAATCCGGAACAACCGAACAGGGCCTCAAGCAATCTTGATTTTCTGGATCATAGACTGAGGG
TGCATTTTTCAGACTTTGGCATTGATTAATCTAGGTTCATCATTGTACTCTCAAAGCTTATCGATACCGT
CGACCTCGAGGGGGGGCCCGGTACCCAATTCGCCCTATAGTGAGTCGTATTACAATTCACTGGCCGTCGT
TTTACAACGTCGTGACTGGGAAAACCCTGGCGTTACCCAACTTAATCGCCTTGCAGCACATCCCCCTTTC
GCCAGCTGGCGTAATAGCGAAGAGGCCCGCACCGATCGCCCTTCCCAACAGTTGCGCAGCCTGAATGGCG
AATGGG
[124 nt withheld, positions 2457-2580]
C
[91 nt withheld, positions 2582-2672]
A
[49 nt withheld, positions 2674-2722]
CCTTTGACGTTGGAGTCCACGTTCTTT
[37 nt withheld, positions 2750-2786]
ACCCTATCTCGGTCTATTCTTTTGATTTATAAGGGATTTTGCCGATTTCGGCCTATTGGTTAAAAAATGA
GCTGATTTAACAAAAATTTAACGCGAATTTTAACAAAATATTAACGCTTACAATTTAGGTGGCACTTTTC
GGGGAAATGTGCGCGGAACCCCTATTTGTTTATTTTTCTAAATACATTCAAATATGTATCCGCTCATGAG
ACAATAACCCTGATAAATGCTTCAATAATATTGAAAAAGGAAGAGTATGAGTATTCAACATTTCCGTGTC
GCCCTTATTCCCTTTTTTGCGGCATTTTGCCTTCCTGTTTTTGCTCACCCAGAAACGCTGGTGAAAGTAA
AAGATGCTGAAGATCAGTTGGGTGCACGAGTGGGTTACATCGAACTGGATCTCAACAGCGGTAAGATCCT
TGAGAGTTTTCGCCCCGAAGAACGTTTTCCAATGATGAGCACTTTTAAAGTTCTGCTATGTGGCGCGGTA
TTATCCCGTATTGACGCCGGGCAAGAGCAACTCGGTCGCCGCATACACTATTCTCAGAATGACTTGGTTG
AGTACTCACCAGTCACAGAAAAGCATCTTACGGATGGCATGACAGTAAGAGAATTATGCAGTGCTGCCAT
AACCATGAGTGATAACACTGCGGCCAACTTACTTCTGACAACGATCGGAGGACCGAAGGAGCTAACCGCT
TTTTTGCACAACATGGGGGATCATGTAACTCGCCTTGATCGTTGGGAACCGGAGCTGAATGAAGCCATAC
CAAACGACGAGCGTGACACCACGATGCCTGTAGCAATGGCAACAACGTTGCGCAAACTATTAACTGGCGA
ACTACTTACTCTAGCTTCCCGGCAACAATTAATAGACTGGATGGAGGCGGATAAAGTTGCAGGACCACTT
CTGCGCTCGGCCCTTCCGGCTGGCTGGTTTATTGCTGATAAATCTGGAGCCGGTGAGCGTGGGTCTCGCG
GTATCATTGCAGCACTGGGGCCAGATGGTAAGCCCTCCCGTATCGTAGTTATCTACACGACGGGGAGTCA
GGCAACTATGGATGAACGAAATAGACAGATCGCTGAGATAGGTGCCTCACTGATTAAGCATTGGTAACTG
TCAGACCAAGTTTACTCATATATACTTTAGATTGATTTAAAACTTCATTTTTAATTTAAAAGGATCTAGG
TGAAGATCCTTTTTGATAATCTCATGACCAAAATCCCTTAACGTGAGTTTTCGTTCCACTGAGCGTCAGA
CCCCGTAGAAAAGATCAAAGGATCTTCTTGAGATCCTTTTTTTCTGCGCGTAATCTGCTGCTTGCAAACA
AAAAAACCACCGCTACCAGCGGTGGTTTGTTTGCCGGATCAAGAGCTACCAACTCTTTTTCCGAAGGTAA
CTGGCTTCAGCAGAGCGCAGATACCAAATACTGTTCTTCTAGTGTAGCCGTAGTTAGGCCACCACTTCAA
GAACTCTGTAGCACCGCCTACATACCTCGCTCTGCTAATCCTGTTACCAGTGGCTGCTGCCAGTGGCGAT
AAGTCGTGTCTTACCGGGTTGGACTCAAGACGATAGTTACCGGATAAGGCGCAGCGGTCGGGCTGAACGG
GGGGTTCGTGCACACAGCCCAGCTTGGAGCGAACGACCTACACC
Features (pLannotate 1.2.2; 15 found; start..end, strand, type, name):
    405..497     +  CDS            lacI (fragment): lac repressor; lacI; The lac repressor binds to the lac operator to inhibit transcription in E. coli. This inhibition can be relieved by adding lactose or isopropyl-β-D-thiogalactopyranoside (IPTG).
    510..531     +  protein_bind   CAP binding site: CAP binding activates transcription in the presence of cAMP. E. coli catabolite activator protein
    546..576     +  promoter       lac promoter: promoter for the E. coli lac operon
    584..600     +  protein_bind   lac operator: The lac repressor binds to the lac operator to inhibit transcription in E. coli. This inhibition can be relieved by adding lactose or isopropyl-β-D-thiogalactopyranoside (IPTG). lac repressor encoded by lacI
    645..663     +  promoter       T3 promoter: promoter for bacteriophage T3 RNA polymerase
    676..711     +  misc_feature   MCS (fragment): pBluescript multiple cloning site
    712..1098    +  CDS            FLP1 (fragment): FLP_YEAST - Experimental evidence at protein level: Swiss-Prot protein existence level 1. Part of the plasmid amplification system, which corrects any decrease in copy number caused by a rare missegregation event. Catalyzes the recombination between the large inverted repetitions of the 2-micron plasmid during plasmid replication. This recombination event changes the direction of one of the two replication forks in the bidirectionally replicating molecule, effectively resulting in multiple rounds of replication from a single initiation event. Binds specifically to the FLP recognition target (F
   1128..1203    -  misc_RNA       gRNA scaffold: guide RNA scaffold for the Streptococcus pyogenes CRISPR/Cas9 system
   2224..2265    +  misc_feature   MCS (fragment): pBluescript multiple cloning site
   2274..2292    -  promoter       T7 promoter: promoter for bacteriophage T7 RNA polymerase
   2295..2452    +  CDS            lacZα (fragment): LacZα fragment of β-galactosidase; lacZ fragment
   2457..2885    +  rep_origin     f1 ori (sequence partly withheld): f1 bacteriophage origin of replication; arrow indicates direction of (+) strand synthesis
   2938..3042    +  promoter       AmpR promoter: bla
   3043..3903    +  CDS            AmpR: β-lactamase; bla; confers resistance to ampicillin, carbenicillin, and related antibiotics
   4074..222     +  rep_origin     ori (across the origin): high-copy-number ColE1/pMB1/pBR322/pUC origin of replication
