[The description below was written by a language model from this plasmid's Addgene catalogue record and pLannotate feature annotations shown in this document.]
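Description:
PV528 is a 4,440 bp plant expression plasmid built on the PHP66813 backbone that carries a single guide RNA expression cassette for use in Zea mays. The feature tables show a pBluescript-like architecture. It has a high-copy ColE1/pUC origin for propagation in E. coli and an ampicillin resistance gene (β-lactamase) with its own promoter for selection. An f1 phage origin is also present, along with the remnants of the lacZα/lac promoter/operator region. T3 and T7 promoters flank split fragments of the multiple cloning site. No plant selectable marker or T-DNA borders are annotated, so the plasmid appears to supply only the guide RNA, although the delivery method is not stated in the record.

The insert is described as "Cas9 R promoter targeting sgRNA3", a synthetic guide directed at the promoter of the maize R gene. The only annotated part of the cassette is the Streptococcus pyogenes Cas9 gRNA scaffold. The spacer sequence is listed as unknown. About 1 kb between the scaffold and the T7-side cloning-site fragment is unannotated. It lies upstream of the scaffold and so presumably holds the promoter driving the guide, but the record does not identify this promoter. A roughly 390 bp fragment matching yeast FLP recombinase lies just beyond the scaffold. It is partial and its role is not explained, so it may simply be carried over from the parent vector.

The associated publication concerns repurposing type I-E CRISPR-Cascade for gene activation in plants. This suggests the plasmid provides a Cas9-based guide for promoter targeting alongside the Cascade system, though the record does not describe its exact experimental role. The depositor and sequencing-derived records are the same length and show the same features in opposite orientation.
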