Addgene plasmid #132348: PV528
Purpose: Cas9 R promoter targeting sgRNA3 expression cassette for Zea mays
Depositing lab: Joshua Young. Depositing organization: Corteva Agriscience. Publication: The repurposing of type I-E CRISPR-Cascade for gene activation in plants. Young JK, Gasior SL, Jones S, Wang L, Navarro P, Vickroy B, Barrangou R. Commun Biol. 2019 Oct 18;2:383. doi: 10.1038/s42003-019-0637-6. eCollection 2019. PubMed 31646186.
Backbone
  Vector backbone: PHP66813
  Vector type: Plant Expression
Growth in bacteria
  Bacterial resistance: Ampicillin, 100 μg/mL
  Growth temperature: 37°C
  Growth strain: DH5alpha
  Copy number: High Copy
Gene/Insert
  Gene/Insert name: Cas9 R promoter targeting sgRNA3
  gRNA/shRNA sequence: unknown
  Species: Synthetic
  Cloning method: Restriction Enzyme; 5′ cloning site Unknown (unknown if destroyed); 3′ cloning site Unknown (unknown if destroyed)
Terms and licenses: Academic/Nonprofit Terms; Industry Terms: Not Available to Industry
How to cite: PV528 was a gift from Joshua Young (Addgene plasmid # 132348 ; http://n2t.net/addgene:132348 ; RRID:Addgene_132348)
